>Addgene plasmid #186871 | pTRE3G-orangutan cGAS-HA | addgene full sequence | sequence record 366078 | Addgene NGS Result
TTCATAGCCCATATATGGAGTTCCGCGTTACATAACTTACGGTAAATGGCCCGCCTGGCTGACCGCCCAA
CGACCCCCGCCCATTGACGTCAATAATGACGTATGTTCCCATAGTAACGCCAATAGGGACTTTCCATTGA
CGTCAATGGGTGGAGTATTTACGGTAAACTGCCCACTTGGCAGTACATCAAGTGTATCATATGCCAAGTA
CGCCCCCTATTGACGTCAATGACGGTAAATGGCCCGCCTGGCATTATGCCCAGTACATGACCTTATGGGA
CTTTCCTACTTGGCAGTACATCTACGTATTAGTCATCGCTATTACCATGGTGATGCGGTTTTGGCAGTAC
ATCAATGGGCGTGGATAGCGGTTTGACTCACGGGGATTTCCAAGTCTCCACCCCATTGACGTCAATGGGA
GTTTGTTTTGGCACCAAAATCAACGGGACTTTCCAAAATGTCGTAACAACTCCGCCCCATTGACGCAAAT
GGGCGGTAGGCGTGTACGGTGGGAGGTCTATATAAGCAGAGCTCAATAAAAGAGCCCACAACCCCTCACT
CGGCGCGCCAGTCTTCCGATAGACTGCGTCGCCCGGGTACCCGTATTCCCAATAAAGCCTCTTGCTGTTT
GCATCCGAATCGTGGTCTCGCTGTTCCTTGGGAGGGTCTCCTCTGAGTGATTGACTACCCACGACGGGGG
TCTTTCATTTGGGGGCTCGTCCGGGATTTGGAGACCCCTGCCCAGGGACCACCGACCCACCACCGGGAGG
TAAGCTGGCCAGCAACTTATCTGTGTCTGTCCGATTGTCTAGTGTCTATGTTTGATGTTATGCGCCTGCG
TCTGTACTAGTTAGCTAACTAGCTCTGTATCTGGCGGACCCGTGGTGGAACTGACGAGTTCTGAACACCC
GGCCGCAACCCTGGGAGACGTCCCAGGGACTTTGGGGGCCGTTTTTGTGGCCCGACCTGAGGAAGGGAGT
CGATGTGGAATCCGACCCCGTCAGGATATGTGGTTCTGGTAGGAGACGAGAACCTAAAACAGTTCCCGCC
TCCGTCTGAATTTTTGCTTTCGGTTTGGAACCGAAGCCGCGCGTCTTGTCTGCTGCAGCGCTGCAGCATC
GTTCTGTGTTGTCTCTGTCTGACTGTGTTTCTGTATTTGTCTGAAAATTAGGGCCAGACTGTTACCACTC
CCTTAAGTTTGACCTTAGGTCACTGGAAAGATGTCGAGCGGATCGCTCACAACCAGTCGGTAGATGTCAA
GAAGAGACGTTGGGTTACCTTCTGCTCTGCAGAATGGCCAACCTTTAACGTCGGATGGCCGCGAGACGGC
ACCTTTAACCGAGACCTCATCACCCAGGTTAAGATCAAGGTCTTTTCACCTGGCCCGCATGGACACCCAG
ACCAGGTCCCCTACATCGTGACCTGGGAAGCCTTGGCTTTTGACCCCCCTCCCTGGGTCAAGCCCTTTGT
ACACCCTAAGCCTCCGCCTCCTCTTCCTCCATCCGCCCCGTCTCTCCCCCTTGAACCTCCTCGTTCGACC
CCGCCTCGATCCTCCCTTTATCCAGCCCTCACTCCTTCTCTAGGCGCCGGAATTGAAGATCTCGATGAGG
CCCTTTCGTCTTCACTCGAGTTTACTCCCTATCAGTGATAGAGAACGTATGAAGAGTTTACTCCCTATCA
GTGATAGAGAACGTATGCAGACTTTACTCCCTATCAGTGATAGAGAACGTATAAGGAGTTTACTCCCTAT
CAGTGATAGAGAACGTATGACCAGTTTACTCCCTATCAGTGATAGAGAACGTATCTACAGTTTACTCCCT
ATCAGTGATAGAGAACGTATATCCAGTTTACTCCCTATCAGTGATAGAGAACGTATGTCGAGGTAGGCGT
GTACGGTGGGCGCCTATAAAAGCAGAGCTCGTTTAGTGAACCGTCAGATCGCCTGGAGCAATTCCACAAC
ACTTTTGTCTTATACTTGGATCCGCCACCATGCAGCCTTGGCACGGAAAGGCCATGCGGAGAGCTTCCGA
GGCCGGAGCCACTGCCCCCGAGGCTTCCGCGCGGAGTGCCAGGGGCGCCCCGACGGATCCCAACGAGTCT
CCGGCTGTCCCCGAGGCCGCCCTGCCTAAGGCGGGAAAGTTCGGCCCCGCCAGGAAGTCAGGATCCCGGC
AGAAAAAGAGCGGCCCGGACACCCAGGAGAGGCCGCCCGGCCGCGCAACTGGGGCCCGCGCCAAAAAGGC
CCCTCAGCGCGCCCAGGACACGCAGCCCTCTGACGCCACCAGCGCCCCTGGGGCAGAGGGGCTGGAGCCA
ACTGCGGCTCGGGAGCCGGCTCTTTCCAGGGCTGGTTCTTGCCGCCAAAGGGGCGCGCGCTGCTCTCCGA
AGCCAAGACCCCCGCCCCGGCCCTGGGACGTGCCCAGTCTCGGCCTGCCGGTCTCGGCCCCCATATGGAG
GGATGCGGCGCCTGGGGCCTCGAAGCTCCGGGCGGTTTTGGAGAAGTTGAAGCTCAGCCGCCTGGAAATC
TCCAAGGCGGCGGAGGTGGTGAACAGGGTTGTGGACCACCTGCTGCGCAGACTGCAGAAGTACAACTCCG
AGTTCAGAGGCGTCGGGCTGCTGCGCACCGGGAGCTACTATGAGCACGTGAAGATTTCTGCACCTAATGA
ATTTGATGTCATGTTTAAACTGGAAGTCCCCAGAATTCAACTAGAAGAATATTCCAACACTGGTGCATAT
TACTTTGTGAAATTTAAAAGAAATCCGAAAGAAAATCCTCTGAGTCAGTTTTTAGAAGGTGAAATATTAT
CAGCTTCTAAGATGCTGTCAAAGTTTAGGAAAATCATTAAGGAAGAAATTAACAACATTAAAGATACAGA
TGTCATCATGAAGAGGAAAAGAGGAGGGAGCCCTGCTGTAACACTTCTTATTAGTGAAGAAATATCTGTG
GATATAACCCTGGCTTTGGAATCAAAAAGTAGCTGGCCTGCTAGCACCCAAGAAGGCCTGCCCATTAAAA
ACTGGCTTTCAGCAAAAGTTAGGAAGCAACTAAGACTAAAGCCATTTTACCTTGTACCCAAGCATGCAAA
GGAAGGAAATGGTTTCCAAGAAGAAACATGGCGGCTATCCTTCTCTCACATCGAAAAGGAAATTTTGAAC
AATCATGGAAAATCTAAAACGTGCTGTGAAGACAAAGAAGTGAAATGTTGCAGGAAAGATTGTTTAAAAC
TAATGAAATACCTTTTAGAACAGCTGAAAGAAAGGTTTAAAGACAAAAAACATCTGGATAAATTCTCTTC
TTATCATGTGAAAACTGCCTTCTTTCACGTATGTACCCAGAACCCTCAAGACAGTCAGTGGGACCCCAAA
GACCTGGGCCTCTGCTTTGATAACTGCGTGACATACTTTCTTCAGTGCCTCAGGACAGAACAACTTGGGA
ATTATTTTATTCCTGGATTCAATCTATTCTCTAGCAACTTAATTGACAAAAGAAGTAAAGAATTTCTGAC
AAAGCAAATTGAATATGAAAGAAACAATGAGTTTCCAGTTTTTGATGAATTTTACCCATACGATGTTCCA
GATTACGCTTGAGCGGCCGCGCCGGCGGGCCCGAATTCTACCGGGTAGGGGAGGCGCTTTTCCCAAGGCA
GTCTGGAGCATGCGCTTTAGCAGCCCCGCTGGGCACTTGGCGCTACACAAGTGGCCTCTGGCCTCGCACA
CATTCCACATCCACCGGTAGGCGCCAACCGGCTCCGTTCTTTGGTGGCCCCTTCGCGCCACCTTCTACTC
CTCCCCTAGTCAGGAAGTTCCCCCCCGCCCCGCAGCTCGCGTCGTGCAGGACGTGACAAATGGAAGTAGC
ACGTCTCACTAGTCTCGTGCAGATGGACAGCACCGCTGAGCAATGGAAGCGGGTAGGCCTTTGGGGCAGC
GGCCAATAGCAGCTTTGCTCCTTCGCTTTCTGGGCTCAGAGGCTGGGAAGGGGTGGGTCCGGGGGCGGGC
TCAGGGGCGGGGCGGGCGCCCGAAGGTCCTCCGGAGGCCCGGCATTCTGCACGCTTCAAAAGCGCACGTC
TGCCGCGCTGTTCTCCTCTTCCTCATCTCCGGGCCTTTCGACCTGCAGCCCAAGCTTACCATGACCGAGT
ACAAGCCCACGGTGCGCCTCGCCACCCGCGACGACGTCCCCAGGGCCGTACGCACCCTCGCCGCCGCGTT
CGCCGACTACCCCGCCACGCGCCACACCGTCGATCCGGACCGCCACATCGAGCGGGTCACCGAGCTGCAA
GAACTCTTCCTCACGCGCGTCGGGCTCGACATCGGCAAGGTGTGGGTCGCGGACGACGGCGCCGCGGTGG
CGGTCTGGACCACGCCGGAGAGCGTCGAAGCGGGGGCGGTGTTCGCCGAGATCGGCCCGCGCATGGCCGA
GTTGAGCGGTTCCCGGCTGGCCGCGCAGCAACAGATGGAAGGCCTCCTGGCGCCGCACCGGCCCAAGGAG
CCCGCGTGGTTCCTGGCCACCGTCGGCGTCTCGCCCGACCACCAGGGCAAGGGTCTGGGCAGCGCCGTCG
TGCTCCCCGGAGTGGAGGCGGCCGAGCGCGCCGGGGTGCCCGCCTTCCTGGAGACCTCCGCGCCCCGCAA
CCTCCCCTTCTACGAGCGGCTCGGCTTCACCGTCACCGCCGACGTCGAGGTGCCCGAAGGACCGCGCACC
TGGTGCATGACCCGCAAGCCCGGTGCCTGACGCCCGCCCCACGACCCGCAGCGCCCGACCGAAAGGAGCG
CACGACCCCATGCATCGGCGTCTCGAGATATCAGTGGTCCAGGCTCTAGTTTTGACTCAACAATATCACC
AGCTGAAGCCTATAGAGTACGAGCCATAGATAAAATAAAAGATTTTATTTAGTCTCCAGAAAAAGGGGGG
AATGAAAGACCCCACCTGTAGGTTTGGCAAGCTAGCTTAAGTAACGCCATTTTGCAAGGCATGGAAAAAT
ACATAACTGAGAATAGAGAAGTTCAGATCAAGGTCAGGAACAGATGGAACAGGGTCGACCCTAGAGAACC
ATCAGATGTTTCCAGGGTGCCCCAAGGACCTGAAATGACCCTGTGCCTTATTTGAACTAACCAATCAGTT
CGCTTCTCGCTTCTGTTCGCGCGCTTCTGCTCCCCGAGCTCAATAAAAGAGCCCACAACCCCTCACTCGG
GGCGCCAGTCCTCCGATTGACTGAGTCGCCCGGGTACCCGTGTATCCAATAAACCCTCTTGCAGTTGCAT
CCGACTTGTGGTCTCGCTGTTCCTTGGGAGGGTCTCCTCTGAGTGATTGACTACCCGTCAGCGGGGGTCT
TTCATTTGGGGGCTCGTCCGGGATCGGGAGACCCCTGCCCAGGGACCACCGACCCACCACCGGGAGGTAA
GCTGGCTGCCTCGCGCGTTTCGGTGATGACGGTGAAAACCTCTGACACATGCAGCTCCCGGAGACGGTCA
CAGCTTGTCTGTAAGCGGATGCCGGGAGCAGACAAGCCCGTCAGGGCGCGTCAGCGGGTGTTGGCGGGTG
TCGGGGCGCAGCCATGACCCAGTCACGTAGCGATAGCGGAGTGTAGATCCGGCTGTGGAATGTGTGTCAG
TTAGGGTGTGGAAAGTCCCCAGGCTCCCCAGCAGGCAGAAGTATGCAAAGCATGCATCTCAATTAGTCAG
CAACCAGGTGTGGAAAGTCCCCAGGCTCCCCAGCAGGCAGAAGTATGCAAAGCATGCATCTCAATTAGTC
AGCAACCATAGTCCCGCCCCTAACTCCGCCCATCCCGCCCCTAACTCCGCCCAGTTCCGCCCATTCTCCG
CCCCATGGCTGACTAATTTTTTTTATTTATGCAGAGGCCGAGGCCGCCTCGGCCTCTGAGCTATTCCAGA
AGTAGTGAGGAGGCTTTTTTGGAGGCCTAGGCTTTTGCAAAAAGCTTACTGGCTTAACTATGCGGCATCA
GAGCAGATTGTACTGAGAGTGCACCATATGCGGTGTGAAATACCGCACAGATGCGTAAGGAGAAAATACC
GCATCAGGCGCTCTTCCGCTTCCTCGCTCACTGACTCGCTGCGCTCGGTCGTTCGGCTGCGGCGAGCGGT
ATCAGCTCACTCAAAGGCGGTAATACGGTTATCCACAGAATCAGGGGATAACGCAGGAAAGAACATGTGA
GCAAAAGGCCAGCAAAAGGCCAGGAACCGTAAAAAGGCCGCGTTGCTGGCGTTTTTCCATAGGCTCCGCC
CCCCTGACGAGCATCACAAAAATCGACGCTCAAGTCAGAGGTGGCGAAACCCGACAGGACTATAAAGATA
CCAGGCGTTTCCCCCTGGAAGCTCCCTCGTGCGCTCTCCTGTTCCGACCCTGCCGCTTACCGGATACCTG
TCCGCCTTTCTCCCTTCGGGAAGCGTGGCGCTTTCTCATAGCTCACGCTGTAGGTATCTCAGTTCGGTGT
AGGTCGTTCGCTCCAAGCTGGGCTGTGTGCACGAACCCCCCGTTCAGCCCGACCGCTGCGCCTTATCCGG
TAACTATCGTCTTGAGTCCAACCCGGTAAGACACGACTTATCGCCACTGGCAGCAGCCACTGGTAACAGG
ATTAGCAGAGCGAGGTATGTAGGCGGTGCTACAGAGTTCTTGAAGTGGTGGCCTAACTACGGCTACACTA
GAAGGACAGTATTTGGTATCTGCGCTCTGCTGAAGCCAGTTACCTTCGGAAAAAGAGTTGGTAGCTCTTG
ATCCGGCAAACAAACCACCGCTGGTAGCGGTGGTTTTTTTGTTTGCAAGCAGCAGATTACGCGCAGAAAA
AAAGGATCTCAAGAAGATCCTTTGATCTTTTCTACGGGGTCTGACGCTCAGTGGAACGAAAACTCACGTT
AAGGGATTTTGGTCATGAGATTATCAAAAAGGATCTTCACCTAGATCCTTTTAAATTAAAAATGAAGTTT
TAAATCAATCTAAAGTATATATGAGTAAACTTGGTCTGACAGTTACCAATGCTTAATCAGTGAGGCACCT
ATCTCAGCGATCTGTCTATTTCGTTCATCCATAGTTGCCTGACTCCCCGTCGTGTAGATAACTACGATAC
GGGAGGGCTTACCATCTGGCCCCAGTGCTGCAATGATACCGCGAGACCCACGCTCACCGGCTCCAGATTT
ATCAGCAATAAACCAGCCAGCCGGAAGGGCCGAGCGCAGAAGTGGTCCTGCAACTTTATCCGCCTCCATC
CAGTCTATTAATTGTTGCCGGGAAGCTAGAGTAAGTAGTTCGCCAGTTAATAGTTTGCGCAACGTTGTTG
CCATTGCTGCAGGCATCGTGGTGTCACGCTCGTCGTTTGGTATGGCTTCATTCAGCTCCGGTTCCCAACG
ATCAAGGCGAGTTACATGATCCCCCATGTTGTGCAAAAAAGCGGTTAGCTCCTTCGGTCCTCCGATCGTT
GTCAGAAGTAAGTTGGCCGCAGTGTTATCACTCATGGTTATGGCAGCACTGCATAATTCTCTTACTGTCA
TGCCATCCGTAAGATGCTTTTCTGTGACTGGTGAGTACTCAACCAAGTCATTCTGAGAATAGTGTATGCG
GCGACCGAGTTGCTCTTGCCCGGCGTCAACACGGGATAATACCGCGCCACATAGCAGAACTTTAAAAGTG
CTCATCATTGGAAAACGTTCTTCGGGGCGAAAACTCTCAAGGATCTTACCGCTGTTGAGATCCAGTTCGA
TGTAACCCACTCGTGCACCCAACTGATCTTCAGCATCTTTTACTTTCACCAGCGTTTCTGGGTGAGCAAA
AACAGGAAGGCAAAATGCCGCAAAAAAGGGAATAAGGGCGACACGGAAATGTTGAATACTCATACTCTTC
CTTTTTCAATATTATTGAAGCATTTATCAGGGTTATTGTCTCATGAGCGGATACATATTTGAATGTATTT
AGAAAAATAAACAAATAGGGGTTCCGCGCACATTTCCCCGAAAAGTGCCACCTGACGTCTAAGAAACCAT
TATTATCATGACATTAACCTATAAAAATAGGCGTATCACGAGGCCCTTTCGTCTTCAAGAATTAGCTTGG
CCATTGCATACGTTGTATCCATATCATAATATGTACATTTATATTGGCTCATGTCCAACATTACCGCCAT
GTTGACATTGATTATTGACTAGTTATTAATAGTAATCAATTACGGGGTCATTAG
Features (pLannotate 1.2.2; 19 found; start..end, strand, type, name):
    330..533     +  promoter       CMV promoter: human cytomegalovirus (CMV) immediate early promoter
    534..709     +  LTR            5' LTR (truncated): truncated long terminal repeat from Moloney murine sarcoma virus
    831..1105    +  misc_feature   MESV Ψ (fragment): packaging signal of murine embryonic stem cell virus
   1172..1588    +  CDS            gag (truncated): truncated Moloney murine leukemia virus (MMLV) gag gene lacking the start codon
   1628..1977    +  promoter       TRE3GV promoter: 3rd-generation Tet-responsive promoter that can be activated by binding of Tet-On® 3G, optimized for retroviral and lentiviral vectors
   1990..3552    +  CDS            CGAS: CGAS_HUMAN - Also known as C6orf150 From Homo sapiens (Human).
   3553..3580    +  CDS            3xHA (fragment): three tandem HA epitope tags
   3613..4100    +  promoter       PGK promoter: mouse phosphoglycerate kinase 1 promoter
   4121..4720    +  CDS            PuroR: puromycin N-acetyltransferase; pac from Streptomyces alboniger; confers resistance to puromycin
   4787..4859    +  CDS            env (fragment): murine leukemia virus gPr80 envelope polyprotein precursor; env; proteolytically cleaved into gp70SU and p15TM subunits
   4901..5326    +  LTR            3' LTR (ΔU3): self-inactivating 3' long terminal repeat (LTR) from Moloney murine leukemia virus
   5395..5435    +  CDS            rop (fragment): Rop protein, which maintains plasmids at low copy number; rop
   5537..5575    +  misc_feature   bom (fragment): basis of mobility region from pBR322
   5592..5921    +  promoter       SV40 promoter: SV40 enhancer and early promoter
   5927..6028    +  misc_feature   bom (fragment): basis of mobility region from pBR322
   6214..6802    -  rep_origin     ori: high-copy-number ColE1/pMB1/pBR322/pUC origin of replication
   6973..7833    -  CDS            AmpR: β-lactamase; bla; confers resistance to ampicillin, carbenicillin, and related antibiotics
   7834..7938    -  promoter       AmpR promoter: bla
   8124..329     +  enhancer       CMV enhancer (across the origin): human cytomegalovirus immediate early enhancer
