[The description below was written by a language model from this plasmid's Addgene catalogue record and pLannotate feature annotations shown in this document.]
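Description:
pTRE3G-orangutan cGAS-HA is a self-inactivating gammaretroviral transfer plasmid built on the pRetroX-TRE3G backbone, designed for doxycycline-dependent expression of orangutan (Pongo abelii) cyclic GMP-AMP synthase in mammalian cells after retroviral transduction. In bacteria it is maintained through a high-copy ColE1/pUC-type origin and selected with ampicillin via the β-lactamase gene. The sequenced plasmid is 8,174 nt.

The viral genome is transcribed in packaging cells from a hybrid 5′ end in which the CMV enhancer and promoter are fused to a truncated 5′ LTR. This is followed by a packaging signal and a truncated, start-codon-less gag segment that supports efficient encapsidation. The 3′ LTR carries a U3 deletion, so after integration the LTRs are transcriptionally inactive and expression depends on the internal promoters. The first of these is TRE3GV, a third-generation Tet-responsive promoter optimized for viral vectors. It is active only when a Tet-On 3G transactivator is present and doxycycline is added, and since no transactivator is encoded here, it must be supplied separately. TRE3GV drives the roughly 1.6 kb cGAS coding sequence, which is preceded by a Kozak sequence and carries a C-terminal HA epitope for detection. The automated annotation labels this ORF as human CGAS and the tag as a fragment of 3xHA, which reflects similarity matching; the catalogue identifies the insert as the orangutan ortholog with an HA tag. Downstream, a mouse PGK promoter drives puromycin N-acetyltransferase for selecting transduced cells.

The construct comes from a study of species-specific self-DNA detection mechanisms by mammalian cGAS enzymes, where inducible expression allows controlled comparison of orthologs.
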