Addgene plasmid #186871: pTRE3G-orangutan cGAS-HA
Purpose: Doxycycline-dependent expression of orangutan cGAS gene in mammalian cells by retroviral transduction
Depositing lab: Jonathan Kagan. Depositing organization: Boston Children's Hospital. Publication: Species-specific self-DNA detection mechanisms by mammalian cyclic GMP-AMP synthases. Mosallanejad K, Kennedy SN, Bahleda KM, Slavik KM, Zhou W, Govande AA, Hancks DC, Kranzusch PJ, Kagan JC. Sci Immunol. 2023 Jan 20;8(79):eabp9765. doi: 10.1126/sciimmunol.abp9765. Epub 2023 Jan 20. PubMed 36662885.
Backbone
  Vector backbone: pRetroX-TRE3G Vector
  Backbone manufacturer: Takara Bio
  Backbone size w/o insert (bp): 6600
  Vector type: Retroviral
  Selectable markers: Puromycin
Growth in bacteria
  Bacterial resistance: Ampicillin, 100 μg/mL
  Growth temperature: 37°C
  Growth strain: NEB Stable
  Copy number: High Copy
Gene/Insert
  Gene/Insert name: Orangutan cGAS with C-terminal HA tag (alt name: cGAS)
  Species: Pongo abelii
  Insert size (bp): 1599
  Entrez Gene: CGAS (a.k.a. CR201_G0047729, MB21D1)
  Promoter: TRE3G
  Tag / fusion protein: HA (C terminal on insert)
  Cloning method: Ligation Independent Cloning
  Sequencing primers: 5′ pCEP_Fw (agagctcgtttagtgaaccg); 3′ MSCV_Rv (cagcggggctgctaaagcgcatgc)
Terms and licenses: Academic/Nonprofit Terms; Industry Terms: Not Available to Industry
Depositor comments: Contains Kozak sequence (gccacc) before start codon. Please visit https://www.biorxiv.org/content/10.1101/2022.03.09.483681v2 for bioRxiv preprint.
How to cite: pTRE3G-orangutan cGAS-HA was a gift from Jonathan Kagan (Addgene plasmid # 186871 ; http://n2t.net/addgene:186871 ; RRID:Addgene_186871)
